>Addgene plasmid #136200 | pCDNA4.TO-ORF39-2xCSTREP | addgene full sequence | sequence record 292098 | Addgene NGS Result
GACGGATCGGGAGATCTCCCGATCCCCTATGGTGCACTCTCAGTACAATCTGCTCTGATGCCGCATAGTT
AAGCCAGTATCTGCTCCCTGCTTGTGTGTTGGAGGTCGCTGAGTAGTGCGCGAGCAAAATTTAAGCTACA
ACAAGGCAAGGCTTGACCGACAATTGCATGAAGAATCTGCTTAGGGTTAGGCGTTTTGCGCTGCTTCGCG
ATGTACGGGCCAGATATACGCGTTGACATTGATTATTGACTAGTTATTAATAGTAATCAATTACGGGGTC
ATTAGTTCATAGCCCATATATGGAGTTCCGCGTTACATAACTTACGGTAAATGGCCCGCCTGGCTGACCG
CCCAACGACCCCCGCCCATTGACGTCAATAATGACGTATGTTCCCATAGTAACGCCAATAGGGACTTTCC
ATTGACGTCAATGGGTGGAGTATTTACGGTAAACTGCCCACTTGGCAGTACATCAAGTGTATCATATGCC
AAGTACGCCCCCTATTGACGTCAATGACGGTAAATGGCCCGCCTGGCATTATGCCCAGTACATGACCTTA
TGGGACTTTCCTACTTGGCAGTACATCTACGTATTAGTCATCGCTATTACCATGGTGATGCGGTTTTGGC
AGTACATCAATGGGCGTGGATAGCGGTTTGACTCACGGGGATTTCCAAGTCTCCACCCCATTGACGTCAA
TGGGAGTTTGTTTTGGCACCAAAATCAACGGGACTTTCCAAAATGTCGTAACAACTCCGCCCCATTGACG
CAAATGGGCGGTAGGCGTGTACGGTGGGAGGTCTATATAAGCAGAGCTCTCCCTATCAGTGATAGAGATC
TCCCTATCAGTGATAGAGATCGTCGACGAGCTCGTTTAGTGAACCGTCAGATCGCCTGGAGACGCCATCC
ACGCTGTTTTGACCTCCATAGAAGACACCGGGACCGATCCAGCCTCCGGACTCTAGCGTTTAAACTTAAG
CTTGGTACCGAGCTCGGATCCACTAGTCCAGTGTGGTGGAATTCATGCGCGCTTCAAAGAGCGACCGTTT
TCTCATGTCCTCCTGGGTCAAGCTGTTGTTTGTGGCTGTAATTATGTACATTTGCTCTGCAGTCGTGCCC
ATGGCCGCCACGTACGAGGGCCTTGGTTTCCCCTGCTACTTCAACAATCTGGTAAACTACAGCGCGCTAA
ACCTCACGGTGCGCAACTCAGCGAAGCACCTCACCCCGACCCTGTTTTTAGAGAAACCAGAGATGCTGGT
GTACATATTTTGGACTTTTATCGTGGACGGCATTGCCATAGTATACTACTGTCTCGCGGCGGTGGCCGTA
TATCGGGCCAAGCATGTTCACGCCACTACCATGATGAGCATGCAATCCTGGATAGCGCTACTTGGATCAC
ATAGCGTGCTTTATGTCGCCATCTTAAGGATGTGGAGCATGCAACTGTTTATCCATGTTCTGTCATATAA
ACACGTACTTATGGCAGCCTTTGTCTACTGCATTCATTTTTGCATATCCTTTGCCCACATCCAGTCACTG
ATAACATGTAACTCCGCCCAGTGGGAAATACCTCTCCTGGAACAGCACGTACCTGATAATACCATGATGG
AGTCACTGCTGACTCGGTGGAAACCGGTCTGCGTCAACCTGTACCTATCAACAACCGCCTTGGAAATGCT
GCTGTTTTCATTGAGCACCATGATGGCCGTTGGCAACAGCTTTTACGTGCTCGTGTCAGACGCCATTTTT
GGTGCGGTGAACATGTTCCTAGCCTTGACGGTCGTGTGGTACATAAACACGGAATTTTTCCTGGTAAAGT
TTATGAGACGGCAGGTAGGCTTTTACGTGGGAGTATTCGTGGGTTATCTGATTCTACTGCTGCCTGTCAT
CAGGTATGAAAACGCGTTCGTGCAGGCTAATCTCCACTACATAGTGGCTATCAATATCTCCTGTATCCCT
ATACTGTGCATCCTAGCCATCGTTATACGCGTTATAAGGAGCGACTGGGGACTCTGTACGCCGAGTGCGG
CATACATGCCTCTGGCGACGTCGGCGCCGACGGTCGATAGAACTCCGACTGTTCACCAGAAACCGCCGCC
CCTCCCAGCAAAGACCAGAGCCCGCGCCAAAGTGAAGGACATATCGACGCCCGCCCCGAGGACCCAATAC
CAGTCCGACCATGAAAGTGACAGTGAAATCGACGAAACGCAAATGATATTCATTTCGGGGCGGCCGCTCG
AGGGAGGCGGTGGATGGAGCCACCCCCAGTTCGAGAAGGGCGGCGGCAGCGGCGGCGGCAGCGGCGGCGG
CAGCTGGAGCCACCCCCAGTTCGAGAAGGGGCCCGTTTAAACCCGCTGATCAGCCTCGACTGTGCCTTCT
AGTTGCCAGCCATCTGTTGTTTGCCCCTCCCCCGTGCCTTCCTTGACCCTGGAAGGTGCCACTCCCACTG
TCCTTTCCTAATAAAATGAGGAAATTGCATCGCATTGTCTGAGTAGGTGTCATTCTATTCTGGGGGGTGG
GGTGGGGCAGGACAGCAAGGGGGAGGATTGGGAAGACAATAGCAGGCATGCTGGGGATGCGGTGGGCTCT
ATGGCTTCTGAGGCGGAAAGAACCAGCTGGGGCTCTAGGGGGTATCCCC
[124 nt withheld, positions 2640-2763]
C
[91 nt withheld, positions 2765-2855]
A
[49 nt withheld, positions 2857-2905]
CCTTTGACGTTGGAGTCCACGTTCTTT
[37 nt withheld, positions 2933-2969]
ACCCTATCTCGGTCTATTCTTTTGATTTATAAGGGATTTTGCCGATTTCGGCCTATTGGTTAAAAAATGA
GCTGATTTAACAAAAATTTAACGCGAATTAATTCTGTGGAATGTGTGTCAGTTAGGGTGTGGAAAGTCCC
CAGGCTCCCCAGCAGGCAGAAGTATGCAAAGCATGCATCTCAATTAGTCAGCAACCAGGTGTGGAAAGTC
CCCAGGCTCCCCAGCAGGCAGAAGTATGCAAAGCATGCATCTCAATTAGTCAGCAACCATAGTCCCGCCC
CTAACTCCGCCCATCCCGCCCCTAACTCCGCCCAGTTCCGCCCATTCTCCGCCCCATGGCTGACTAATTT
TTTTTATTTATGCAGAGGCCGAGGCCGCCTCTGCCTCTGAGCTATTCCAGAAGTAGTGAGGAGGCTTTTT
TGGAGGCCTAGGCTTTTGCAAAAAGCTCCCGGGAGCTTGTATATCCATTTTCGGATCTGATCAGCACGTG
TTGACAATTAATCATCGGCATAGTATATCGGCATAGTATAATACGACAAGGTGAGGAACTAAACCATGGC
CAAGTTGACCAGTGCCGTTCCGGTGCTCACCGCGCGCGACGTCGCCGGAGCGGTCGAGTTCTGGACCGAC
CGGCTCGGGTTCTCCCGGGACTTCGTGGAGGACGACTTCGCCGGTGTGGTCCGGGACGACGTGACCCTGT
TCATCAGCGCGGTCCAGGACCAGGTGGTGCCGGACAACACCCTGGCCTGGGTGTGGGTGCGCGGCCTGGA
CGAGCTGTACGCCGAGTGGTCGGAGGTCGTGTCCACGAACTTCCGGGACGCCTCCGGGCCGGCCATGACC
GAGATCGGCGAGCAGCCGTGGGGGCGGGAGTTCGCCCTGCGCGACCCGGCCGGCAACTGCGTGCACTTCG
TGGCCGAGGAGCAGGACTGACACGTGCTACGAGATTTCGATTCCACCGCCGCCTTCTATGAAAGGTTGGG
CTTCGGAATCGTTTTCCGGGACGCCGGCTGGATGATCCTCCAGCGCGGGGATCTCATGCTGGAGTTCTTC
GCCCACCCCAACTTGTTTATTGCAGCTTATAATGGTTACAAATAAAGCAATAGCATCACAAATTTCACAA
ATAAAGCATTTTTTTCACTGCATTCTAGTTGTGGTTTGTCCAAACTCATCAATGTATCTTATCATGTCTG
TATACCGTCGACCTCTAGCTAGAGCTTGGCGTAATCATGGTCATAGCTGTTTCCTGTGTGAAATTGTTAT
CCGCTCACAATTCCACACAACATACGAGCCGGAAGCATAAAGTGTAAAGCCTGGGGTGCCTAATGAGTGA
GCTAACTCACATTAATTGCGTTGCGCTCACTGCCCGCTTTCCAGTCGGGAAACCTGTCGTGCCAGCTGCA
TTAATGAATCGGCCAACGCGCGGGGAGAGGCGGTTTGCGTATTGGGCGCTCTTCCGCTTCCTCGCTCACT
GACTCGCTGCGCTCGGTCGTTCGGCTGCGGCGAGCGGTATCAGCTCACTCAAAGGCGGTAATACGGTTAT
CCACAGAATCAGGGGATAACGCAGGAAAGAACATGTGAGCAAAAGGCCAGCAAAAGGCCAGGAACCGTAA
AAAGGCCGCGTTGCTGGCGTTTTTCCATAGGCTCCGCCCCCCTGACGAGCATCACAAAAATCGACGCTCA
AGTCAGAGGTGGCGAAACCCGACAGGACTATAAAGATACCAGGCGTTTCCCCCTGGAAGCTCCCTCGTGC
GCTCTCCTGTTCCGACCCTGCCGCTTACCGGATACCTGTCCGCCTTTCTCCCTTCGGGAAGCGTGGCGCT
TTCTCATAGCTCACGCTGTAGGTATCTCAGTTCGGTGTAGGTCGTTCGCTCCAAGCTGGGCTGTGTGCAC
GAACCCCCCGTTCAGCCCGACCGCTGCGCCTTATCCGGTAACTATCGTCTTGAGTCCAACCCGGTAAGAC
ACGACTTATCGCCACTGGCAGCAGCCACTGGTAACAGGATTAGCAGAGCGAGGTATGTAGGCGGTGCTAC
AGAGTTCTTGAAGTGGTGGCCTAACTACGGCTACACTAGAAGAACAGTATTTGGTATCTGCGCTCTGCTG
AAGCCAGTTACCTTCGGAAAAAGAGTTGGTAGCTCTTGATCCGGCAAACAAACCACCGCTGGTAGCGGTG
GTTTTTTTGTTTGCAAGCAGCAGATTACGCGCAGAAAAAAAGGATCTCAAGAAGATCCTTTGATCTTTTC
TACGGGGTCTGACGCTCAGTGGAACGAAAACTCACGTTAAGGGATTTTGGTCATGAGATTATCAAAAAGG
ATCTTCACCTAGATCCTTTTAAATTAAAAATGAAGTTTTAAATCAATCTAAAGTATATATGAGTAAACTT
GGTCTGACAGTTACCAATGCTTAATCAGTGAGGCACCTATCTCAGCGATCTGTCTATTTCGTTCATCCAT
AGTTGCCTGACTCCCCGTCGTGTAGATAACTACGATACGGGAGGGCTTACCATCTGGCCCCAGTGCTGCA
ATGATACCGCGAGACCCACGCTCACCGGCTCCAGATTTATCAGCAATAAACCAGCCAGCCGGAAGGGCCG
AGCGCAGAAGTGGTCCTGCAACTTTATCCGCCTCCATCCAGTCTATTAATTGTTGCCGGGAAGCTAGAGT
AAGTAGTTCGCCAGTTAATAGTTTGCGCAACGTTGTTGCCATTGCTACAGGCATCGTGGTGTCACGCTCG
TCGTTTGGTATGGCTTCATTCAGCTCCGGTTCCCAACGATCAAGGCGAGTTACATGATCCCCCATGTTGT
GCAAAAAAGCGGTTAGCTCCTTCGGTCCTCCGATCGTTGTCAGAAGTAAGTTGGCCGCAGTGTTATCACT
CATGGTTATGGCAGCACTGCATAATTCTCTTACTGTCATGCCATCCGTAAGATGCTTTTCTGTGACTGGT
GAGTACTCAACCAAGTCATTCTGAGAATAGTGTATGCGGCGACCGAGTTGCTCTTGCCCGGCGTCAATAC
GGGATAATACCGCGCCACATAGCAGAACTTTAAAAGTGCTCATCATTGGAAAACGTTCTTCGGGGCGAAA
ACTCTCAAGGATCTTACCGCTGTTGAGATCCAGTTCGATGTAACCCACTCGTGCACCCAACTGATCTTCA
GCATCTTTTACTTTCACCAGCGTTTCTGGGTGAGCAAAAACAGGAAGGCAAAATGCCGCAAAAAAGGGAA
TAAGGGCGACACGGAAATGTTGAATACTCATACTCTTCCTTTTTCAATATTATTGAAGCATTTATCAGGG
TTATTGTCTCATGAGCGGATACATATTTGAATGTATTTAGAAAAATAAACAAATAGGGGTTCCGCGCACA
TTTCCCCGAAAAGTGCCACCTGACGTC
Features (pLannotate 1.2.2; 22 found; start..end, strand, type, name):
     28..80      -  misc_feature   bom (fragment): basis of mobility region from pBR322
    235..614     +  enhancer       CMV enhancer: human cytomegalovirus immediate early enhancer
    615..818     +  promoter       CMV promoter: human cytomegalovirus (CMV) immediate early promoter
    820..839     +  promoter       PLtetO-1 promoter (fragment): modified phage lambda PL promoter with tet operator sites (Lutz and Bujard, 1997)
    841..860     +  promoter       PLtetO-1 promoter (fragment): modified phage lambda PL promoter with tet operator sites (Lutz and Bujard, 1997)
    868..901     +  promoter       TRE3GV promoter (fragment): 3rd-generation Tet-responsive promoter that can be activated by binding of Tet-On® 3G, optimized for retroviral and lentiviral vectors
   1025..2224    +  CDS            gM: GM_HHV8P - Also known as ORF39. Experimental evidence at protein level: Swiss-Prot protein existence level 1. Envelope glycoprotein important for virion assembly and egress. Plays a role in the correct incorporation of gH-gL into virion membrane. Directs the glycoprotein N (gN) to the host trans-Golgi network. From Human herpesvirus 8 type P (isolate GK18) (HHV-8) (Kaposi's sarcoma-associated herpesvirus).
   2370..2594    +  polyA_signal   bGH poly(A) signal: bovine growth hormone polyadenylation signal
   2598..2619    +  promoter       SV40 promoter (fragment): SV40 enhancer and early promoter
   2640..3068    +  rep_origin     f1 ori (sequence partly withheld): f1 bacteriophage origin of replication; arrow indicates direction of (+) strand synthesis
   3082..3411    +  promoter       SV40 promoter: SV40 enhancer and early promoter
   3459..3506    +  promoter       EM7 promoter: synthetic bacterial promoter&nbsp
   3525..3899    +  CDS            BleoR: antibiotic-binding protein; Sh ble from Streptoalloteichus hindustanus; confers resistance to bleomycin, phleomycin, and Zeocin™
   3909..4034    +  CDS            ble (fragment): BLE_KLEPN - Experimental evidence at protein level: Swiss-Prot protein existence level 1. Binding protein with a strong affinity to the bleomycin family of antibiotics. Binds to CL990; an antimitotic-antibiotic compound. From Klebsiella pneumoniae.
   4029..4150    +  polyA_signal   SV40 poly(A) signal: SV40 polyadenylation signal
   4223..4239    -  protein_bind   lac operator: The lac repressor binds to the lac operator to inhibit transcription in E. coli. This inhibition can be relieved by adding lactose or isopropyl-β-D-thiogalactopyranoside (IPTG). lac repressor encoded by lacI
   4247..4277    -  promoter       lac promoter: promoter for the E. coli lac operon
   4292..4313    -  protein_bind   CAP binding site: CAP binding activates transcription in the presence of cAMP. E. coli catabolite activator protein
   4326..4418    -  CDS            lacI (fragment): lac repressor; lacI; The lac repressor binds to the lac operator to inhibit transcription in E. coli. This inhibition can be relieved by adding lactose or isopropyl-β-D-thiogalactopyranoside (IPTG).
   4601..5189    -  rep_origin     ori: high-copy-number ColE1/pMB1/pBR322/pUC origin of replication
   5360..6220    -  CDS            AmpR: β-lactamase; bla; confers resistance to ampicillin, carbenicillin, and related antibiotics
   6221..6325    -  promoter       AmpR promoter: bla
