[The description below was written by a language model from this plasmid's Addgene catalogue record and pLannotate feature annotations shown in this document.]
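Description:
pCDNA4.TO-ORF39-2xCSTREP is a mammalian expression plasmid built on the Invitrogen pCDNA4.TO backbone, carrying ORF39 of Kaposi's sarcoma-associated herpesvirus (KSHV) with a C-terminal tandem Strep tag. The sequenced record is about 6.4 kb. In bacteria it is maintained at high copy from a ColE1/pUC-type origin and selected with ampicillin through the β-lactamase gene. An f1 origin is also present. For selection in mammalian cells it carries the Sh ble gene, which confers Zeocin resistance. This gene sits downstream of both an SV40 early promoter and the bacterial EM7 promoter and is followed by an SV40 polyadenylation signal.

The expression cassette uses the human CMV immediate early enhancer and promoter. Immediately downstream are two short elements that the annotation software matched to tet operator-containing promoters. These correspond to the tandem tet operators of the "TO" backbone, which make transcription repressible in cells expressing the Tet repressor and inducible with tetracycline or doxycycline. In cells lacking the repressor the promoter acts constitutively. The annotated coding sequence matches KSHV glycoprotein M (gM, the ORF39 product), an envelope glycoprotein involved in virion assembly and egress. It is terminated by the bovine growth hormone polyadenylation signal. The Strep tag is not annotated separately in the feature table, but an unannotated gap between the gM coding sequence and the poly(A) signal is consistent with its stated C-terminal position. The insert was derived from cDNA of reactivated TREx BCBL-1-RTA cells. The associated publication is a global mapping of herpesvirus-host protein complexes, so the likely use of the construct is Strep-based affinity purification of ORF39 and its interacting host proteins.
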