Addgene plasmid #136200: pCDNA4.TO-ORF39-2xCSTREP
Purpose: Expresses C-terminally strep tagged Kaposi's Sarcoma Associated Herpesvirus (KSHV) ORF39
Depositing lab: Britt Glaunsinger. Depositing organization: University of California, Berkeley. Publication: Global mapping of herpesvirus-host protein complexes reveals a transcription strategy for late genes. Davis ZH, Verschueren E, Jang GM, Kleffman K, Johnson JR, Park J, Von Dollen J, Maher MC, Johnson T, Newton W, Jager S, Shales M, Horner J, Hernandez RD, Krogan NJ, Glaunsinger BA. Mol Cell. 2015 Jan 22;57(2):349-60. doi: 10.1016/j.molcel.2014.11.026. Epub 2014 Dec 24. PubMed 25544563.
Backbone
  Vector backbone: pCDNA4.TO
  Backbone manufacturer: Invitrogen
  Vector type: Mammalian Expression
  Selectable markers: Zeocin
Growth in bacteria
  Bacterial resistance: Ampicillin, 100 μg/mL
  Growth temperature: 37°C
  Growth strain: DH5alpha
  Copy number: High Copy
Gene/Insert
  Gene/Insert name: ORF39
  Species: Kaposi's sarcoma-associated herpesvirus (KSHV)
  Promoter: CMV
  Cloning method: Restriction Enzyme; 5′ cloning site Unknown (unknown if destroyed)
  Sequencing primers: 5′ CGCAAATGGGCGGTAGGCGTG; 3′ TAGAAGGCACAGTCGAGGCT
Resource information
  A portion of this plasmid was derived from a plasmid made by: cDNA of reactivated TREx BCBL-1-RTA cells
Terms and licenses: Academic/Nonprofit Terms; Industry Terms: Not Available to Industry
How to cite: pCDNA4.TO-ORF39-2xCSTREP was a gift from Britt Glaunsinger (Addgene plasmid # 136200 ; http://n2t.net/addgene:136200 ; RRID:Addgene_136200)
